Addgene plasmid #222035: pVP083
Purpose: (Empty Backbone) MultiGreen 2.0 FG level 1 acceptor vector, spectinomycin selection.
Depositing lab: Wayne Parrott. Depositing organization: University of Georgia. Publication: MultiGreen: A multiplexing architecture for GreenGate cloning. Pennetti VJ, LaFayette PR, Parrott WA. PLoS One. 2024 Sep 18;19(9):e0306008. doi: 10.1371/journal.pone.0306008. eCollection 2024. PubMed 39292669.
Backbone
  Vector backbone: pVP076
  Vector type: Synthetic Biology ; GreenGate compatible cloning vector
Growth in bacteria
  Bacterial resistance: Chloramphenicol and Spectinomycin, 25 & 50 μg/mL
  Growth temperature: 37°C
  Growth strain: ccdB Survival
  Copy number: High Copy
Gene/Insert
  Gene/Insert name: None
  Mutation: All unused Esp3i sites are domesticated
Terms and licenses: Academic/Nonprofit Terms; Industry Terms
How to cite: pVP083 was a gift from Wayne Parrott (Addgene plasmid # 222035 ; http://n2t.net/addgene:222035 ; RRID:Addgene_222035)
