[The description below was written by a language model from this plasmid's Addgene catalogue record and pLannotate feature annotations shown in this document.]
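Description:
pVP083 is an empty acceptor vector from the MultiGreen 2.0 system, a multiplexing extension of GreenGate (Golden Gate-style) cloning for plants. It is described as an "FG" level 1 acceptor, derived from the backbone pVP076, and carries no insert. The feature table shows the architecture of a binary T-DNA vector. A high-copy ColE1/pUC-type origin with the pBR322 bom region supports propagation in E. coli. The pVS1 oriV, RepA and StaA functions provide replication and stable maintenance in Agrobacterium. Backbone selection comes from an aadA (SmR) gene conferring spectinomycin/streptomycin resistance, apparently driven by a class 1 integron Pc promoter fragment. A short gentamicin acetyltransferase remnant lies just upstream and is probably non-functional.

Between the nopaline-type left and right T-DNA border repeats sits a counter-selection dropout cassette. It consists of a chloramphenicol acetyltransferase gene with its cat promoter, a ccdA fragment and the ccdB toxin gene, with a lac UV5 promoter and a pUC MCS fragment nearby. Because ccdB poisons DNA gyrase in ordinary E. coli strains, the empty vector is kept in a ccdB-tolerant strain under chloramphenicol plus spectinomycin. When assembled modules replace the cassette during a type IIS restriction-ligation reaction, correct clones can be recovered in standard strains on spectinomycin alone.

The record notes that all unused Esp3I sites have been domesticated, which suggests Esp3I has a role in the assembly scheme. The flanking overhangs and the exact meaning of "FG" are not given in the annotations. The vector is intended as a destination for building transcription units or multigene assemblies within T-DNA borders, for later steps in the MultiGreen hierarchy.
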