Features (pLannotate 1.2.2; 18 found; start..end, strand, type, name):
    434..1021    +  rep_origin     ori: high-copy-number ColE1/pMB1/pBR322/pUC origin of replication
   1207..1347    -  misc_feature   bom: basis of mobility region from pBR322
   1449..1488    -  CDS            rop (fragment): Rop protein, which maintains plasmids at low copy number; rop
   1691..1885    -  rep_origin     pVS1 oriV: origin of replication for the Pseudomonas plasmid pVS1 (Heeb et al., 2000)
   1951..3024    -  CDS            pVS1 RepA: replication protein from the Pseudomonas plasmid pVS1 (Heeb et al., 2000)
   3453..4082    -  CDS            pVS1 StaA: stability protein from the Pseudomonas plasmid pVS1 (Heeb et al., 2000)
   4642..5043    -  CDS            Y4CG_SINFN (fragment): Protein inferred from homology: Swiss-Prot protein existence level 3. From Sinorhizobium fredii (strain NBRC 101917 / NGR234).
   5413..5437    -  misc_feature   RB T-DNA repeat: right border repeat from nopaline C58 T-DNA
   5531..5833    -  CDS            ccdB: CCDB_ECOLI - Also known as G, letB, letD. Experimental evidence at protein level: Swiss-Prot protein existence level 1. Toxic component of a type II toxin-antitoxin (TA) system, functioning in plasmid maintainence. Responsible for the post- segregational killing (PSK) of plasmid-free cells, also referred to as a plasmid addiction system. Half-life of over 2 hours. Cell killing by CcdB is accompanied by filamentation, defects in chromosome and plasmid segregation, defects in cell division, formation of anucleate cells, decreased DNA synthesis and plasmid loss. Interferes with the activity of DN
   5838..5996    -  CDS            ccdA (fragment): CCDA_ECO57 - Also known as H, letA. Experimental evidence at protein level: Swiss-Prot protein existence level 1. Antitoxin component of a type II toxin-antitoxin (TA) system which inhibits the post-segregational killing (PSK) of plasmid-free cells, also referred to as a plasmid addiction system. Binds to and blocks the activity of CcdB; will also remove bound CcdB protein from the CcdB-GyrA complex by forming a CcdA-CcdB complex, a process termed rejuvenation. Functions as a transcriptional corepressor for the ccdAB operon, repression also requires CcdB (By similarity). From Escherichia coli
   6153..6834    -  CDS            CmR (fragment): chloramphenicol acetyltransferase confers resistance to chloramphenicol
   6835..6864    -  promoter       cat promoter (fragment): promoter of the E. coli cat gene encoding chloramphenicol acetyltransferase
   6888..6918    -  promoter       lac UV5 promoter: E. coli lac promoter with an "up" mutation
   6984..7006    -  misc_feature   MCS (fragment): pUC18/19 multiple cloning site
   7082..7106    -  misc_feature   LB T-DNA repeat: left border repeat from nopaline C58 T-DNA
   7365..7388    +  promoter       Pc promoter (fragment): intI1 (promoter lies within the coding sequence); class 1 integron promoter
   7564..7620    +  CDS            GmR (fragment): gentamycin acetyltransferase; aacC1; confers resistance to gentamycin
   7631..188     +  CDS            SmR (fragment) (across the origin): aminoglycoside adenylyltransferase (Murphy, 1985); aadA; confers resistance to spectinomycin and streptomycin
>Addgene plasmid #222035 | pVP083 | addgene full sequence | sequence record 440964 | Addgene NGS Result
TCGCGCCGAAGGATGTCGCTGCCGACTGGGCAATGGAGCGCCTGCCGGCCCAGTATCAGCCCGTCATACT
TGAAGCTAGACAGGCTTATCTTGGACAAGAAGAAGATCGCTTGGCCTCGCGCGCAGATCAGTTGGAAGAA
TTTGTCCACTACGTGAAAGGCGAGATCACCAAGGTAGTCGGCAAATAATGTCTAGCTAGAAATTCGTTCA
AGCCGACGCCGCTTCGCGGCGCGGCTTAACTCAAGCGTTAGATGCACTAAGCACATAATTGCTCACAGCC
AAACTATCAGGTCAAGTCTGCTTTTATTATTTTTAAGCGTGCATAATAAGCCCTACACAAATTGGGAGAT
ATATCATGCATGACCAAAATCCCTTAACGTGAGTTTTCGTTCCACTGAGCGTCAGACCCCGTAGAAAAGA
TCAAAGGATCTTCTTGAGATCCTTTTTTTCTGCGCGTAATCTGCTGCTTGCAAACAAAAAACCACCGCTA
CCAGCGGTGGTTTGTTTGCCGGATCAAGAGCTACCAACTCTTTTTCCGAAGGTAACTGGCTTCAGCAGAG
CGCAGATACCAAATACTGTCCTTCTAGTGTAGCCGTAGTTAGGCCACCACTTCAAGAACTCTGTAGCACC
GCCTACATACCTCGCTCTGCTAATCCTGTTACCAGTGGCTGCTGCCAGTGGCGATAAGTCGTGTCTTACC
GGGTTGGACTCAAGACGATAGTTACCGGATAAGGCGCAGCGGTCGGGCTGAACGGGGGGTTCGTGCACAC
AGCCCAGCTTGGAGCGAACGACCTACACCGAACTGAGATACCTACAGCGTGAGCTATGAGAAAGCGCCAC
GCTTCCCGAAGGGAGAAAGGCGGACAGGTATCCGGTAAGCGGCAGGGTCGGAACAGGAGAGCGCACGAGG
GAGCTTCCAGGGGGAAACGCCTGGTATCTTTATAGTCCTGTCGGGTTTCGCCACCTCTGACTTGAGCGTC
GATTTTTGTGATGCTCGTCAGGGGGGCGGAGCCTATGGAAAAACGCCAGCAACGCGGCCTTTTTACGGTT
CCTGGCCTTTTGCTGGCCTTTTGCTCACATGTTCTTTCCTGCGTTATCCCCTGATTCTGTGGATAACCGT
ATTACCGCCTTTGAGTGAGCTGATACCGCTCGCCGCAGCCGAACGACCGAGCGCAGCGAGTCAGTGAGCG
AGGAAGCGGAAGAGCGCCTGATGCGGTATTTTCTCCTTACGCATCTGTGCGGTATTTCACACCGCATATG
GTGCACTCTCAGTACAATCTGCTCTGATGCCGCATAGTTAAGCCAGTATACACTCCGCTATCGCTACGTG
ACTGGGTCATGGCTGCGCCCCGACACCCGCCAACACCCGCTGACGCGCCCTGACGGGCTTGTCTGCTCCC
GGCATCCGCTTACAGACAAGCTGTGACCGGCTCCGGGAGCTGCATGTGTCAGAGGTTTTCACCGTCATCA
CCGAAACGCGCGAGGCAGGGTGCCTTGATGTGGGCGCCGGCGGTCGAGTGGCGACGGCGCGGCTTGTCCG
CGCCCTGGTAGATTGCCTGGCCGTAGGCCAGCCATTTTTGAGCGGCCAGCGGCCGCGATAGGCCGACGCG
AAGCGGCGGGGCGTAGGGAGCGCAGCGACCGAAGGGTAGGCGCTTTTTGCAGCTCTTCGGCTGTGCGCTG
GCCAGACAGTTATGCACAGGCCAGGCGGGTTTTAAGAGTTTTAATAAGTTTTAAAGAGTTTTAGGCGGAA
AAATCGCCTTTTTTCTCTTTTATATCAGTCACTTACATGTGTGACCGGTTCCCAATGTACGGCTTTGGGT
TCCCAATGTACGGGTTCCGGTTCCCAATGTACGGCTTTGGGTTCCCAATGTACGTGCTATCCACAGGAAA
GAGAGCTTTTCGACCTTTTTCCCCTGCTAGGGCAATTTGCCCTAGCATCTGCTCCGTACATTAGGAACCG
GCGGATGCTTCGCCCTCGATCAGGTTGCGGTAGCGCATGACTAGGATCGGGCCAGCCTGCCCCGCCTCCT
CCTTCAAATCGTACTCCGGCAGGTCATTTGACCCGATCAGCTTGCGCACGGTGAAACAGAACTTCTTGAA
CTCTCCGGCGCTGCCACTGCGTTCGTAGATCGTCTTGAACAACCATCTGGCTTCTGCCTTGCCTGCGGCG
CGGCGTGCCAGGCGGTAGAGAAAACGGCCGATGCCGGGATCGATCAAAAAGTAATCGGGGTGAACCGTCA
GCACGTCCGGGTTCTTGCCTTCTGTGATCTCGCGGTACATCCAATCAGCTAGCTCGATCTCGATGTACTC
CGGCCGCCCGGTTTCGCTCTTTACGATCTTGTAGCGGCTAATCAAGGCTTCACCCTCGGATACCGTCACC
AGGCGGCCGTTCTTGGCCTTCTTCGTACGCTGCATGGCAACGTGCGTGGTGTTTAACCGAATGCAGGTTT
CTACCAGGTCGTCTTTCTGCTTTCCGCCATCGGCTCGCCGGCAGAACTTGAGTACGTCCGCAACGTGTGG
ACGGAACACGCGGCCGGGCTTGTCTCCCTTCCCTTCCCGGTATCGGTTCATGGATTCGGTTAGATGGGAA
ACCGCCATCAGTACCAGGTCGTAATCCCACACACTGGCCATGCCGGCCGGCCCTGCGGAAACCTCTACGT
GCCCGTCTGGAAGCTCGTAGCGGATCACCTCGCCAGCTCGTCGGTCACGCTTCGACAGACGGAAAACGGC
CACGTCCATGATGCTGCGACTATCGCGGGTGCCCACGTCATAGAGCATCGGAACGAAAAAATCTGGTTGC
TCGTCGCCCTTGGGCGGCTTCCTAATCGACGGCGCACCGGCTGCCGGCGGTTGCCGGGATTCTTTGCGGA
TTCGATCAGCGGCCGCTTGCCACGATTCACCGGGGCGTGCTTCTGCCTCGATGCGTTGCCGCTGGGCGGC
CTGCGCGGCCTTCAACTTCTCCACCAGGTCATCACCCAGCGCCGCGCCGATTTGTACCGGGCCGGATGGT
TTGCGACCGCTCACGCCGATTCCTCGGGCTTGGGGGTTCCAGTGCCATTGCAGGGCCGGCAGACAACCCA
GCCGCTTACGCCTGGCCAACCGCCCGTTCCTCCACACATGGGGCATTCCACGGCGTCGGTGCCTGGTTGT
TCTTGATTTTCCATGCCGCCTCCTTTAGCCGCTAAAATTCATCTACTCATTTATTCATTTGCTCATTTAC
TCTGGTAGCTGCGCGATGTATTCAGATAGCAGCTCGGTAATGGTCTTGCCTTGGCGTACCGCGTACATCT
TCAGCTTGGTGTGATCCTCCGCCGGCAACTGAAAGTTGACCCGCTTCATGGCTGGCGTGTCTGCCAGGCT
GGCCAACGTTGCAGCCTTGCTGCTGCGTGCGCTCGGACGGCCGGCACTTAGCGTGTTTGTGCTTTTGCTC
ATTTTCTCTTTACCTCATTAACTCAAATGAGTTTTGATTTAATTTCAGCGGCCAGCGCCTGGACCTCGCG
GGCAGCGTCGCCCTCGGGTTCTGATTCAAGAACGGTTGTGCCGGCGGCGGCAGTGCCTGGGTAGCTCACG
CGCTGCGTGATACGGGACTCAAGAATGGGCAGCTCGTACCCGGCCAGCGCCTCGGCAACCTCACCGCCGA
TGCGCGTGCCTTTGATCGCCCGCGACACGACAAAGGCCGCTTGTAGCCTTCCATCCGTGACCTCAATGCG
CTGCTTAACCAGCTCCACCAGGTCGGCGGTGGCCCATATGTCGTAAGGGCTTGGCTGCACCGGAATCAGC
ACGAAGTCGGCTGCCTTGATCGCGGACACAGCCAAGTCCGCCGCCTGGGGCGCTCCGTCGATCACTACGA
AGTCGCGCCGGCCGATGGCCTTCACGTCGCGGTCAATCGTCGGGCGGTCGATGCCGACAACGGTTAGCGG
TTGATCTTCCCGCACGGCCGCCCAATCGCGGGCACTGCCCTGGGGATCGGAATCGACTAACAGAACATCG
GCCCCGGCGAGTTGCAGGGCGCGGGCTAGATGGGTTGCGATGGTCGTCTTGCCTGACCCGCCTTTCTGGT
TAAGTACAGCGATAACCTTCATGCGTTCCCCTTGCGTATTTGTTTATTTACTCATCGCATCATATACGCA
GCGACCGCATGACGCAAGCTGTTTTACTCAAATACACATCACCTTTTTAGACGGCGGCGCTCGGTTTCTT
CAGCGGCCAAGCTGGCCGGCCAGGCCGCCAGCTTGGCATCAGACAAACCGGCCAGGATTTCATGCAGCCG
CACGGTTGATACGTGCGCGGGCGGCTCGAACACGTACCCGGCCGCGATCATCTCCGCCTCGATCTCTTCG
GTAATGAAAAACGGTTCGTCCTGGCCGTCCTGGTGCGGTTTCATGCTTGTTCCTCTTGGCGTTCATTCTC
GGCGGCCGCCAGGGCGTCGGCCTCGGTCAATGCGTCCTCACGGAAGGCACCGCGCCGCCTGGCCTCGGTG
GGCGTCACTTCCTCGCTGCGCTCAAGTGCGCGGTACAGGGTCGAGCGATGCACGCCAAGCAGTGCAGCCG
CCTCTTTCACGGTGCGGCCTTCCTGGTCGATCAGCTCGCGGGCGTGCGCGATCTGTGCCGGGGTGAGGGT
AGGGCGGGGGCCAAACTTCACGCCTCGGGCCTTGGCGGCCTCGCGCCCGCTCCGGGTGCGGTCGATGATT
AGGGAACGCTCGAACTCGGCAATGCCGGCGAACACGGTCAACACCATGCGGCCGGCCGGCGTGGTGGTGT
CGGCCCACGGCTCTGCCAGGCTACGCAGGCCCGCGCCGGCCTCCTGGATGCGCTCGGCAATGTCCAGTAG
GTCGCGGGTGCTGCGGGCCAGGCGGTCTAGCCTGGTCACTGTCACAACGTCGCCAGGGCGTAGGTGGTCA
AGCATCCTGGCCAGCTCCGGGCGGTCGCGCCTGGTGCCGGTGATCTTCTCGGAAAACAGCTTGGTGCAGC
CGGCCGCGTGCAGTTCGGCCCGTTGGTTGGTCAAGTCCTGGTCGTCGGTGCTGACGCGGGCATAGCCCAG
CAGGCCAGCGGCGGCGCTCTTGTTCATGGCGTAATGTCTCCGGTTCTAGTCGCAAGTATTCTACTTTATG
CGACTAAAACACGCGACAAGAAAACGCCAGGAAAAGGGCAGGGCGGCAGCCTGTCGCGTAACTTAGGACT
TGTGCGACATGTCGTTTTCAGAAGAGGGCTGCACTGAACGTCAGAAGCCGACTGCACTATAGCAGCGGAG
GGGTTGGATCAAAGTACTTTAAAGTACTTTAAAGTACTTTAAAGTACTTTGATCCCGAGGGGAACCCTGT
GGTTGGCATGCACATACAAATGGACGAACGGATAAACCTTTTCACGCCCTTTTAAATATCCGATTATTCT
AATAAACGCTCTTTTCTCTTAGGTTTACCCGCCAATATATCCTGTCAAACACTGATAGTTTAAACTGAAG
GCGGGAAACGACAATCTGATCCAAGCTCAAGCTAAGCTTCGTCTCAACTAACCTTGAGACCGTCGACTTA
TATTCCCCAGAACATCAGGTTAATGGCGTTTTTGATGTCATTTTCGCGGTGGCTGAGATCAGCCACTTCT
TCCCCGATAACGGAAACCGGCACACTGGCCATATCGGTGGTCATCATGCGCCAGCTTTCATCCCCGATAT
GCACCACCGGGTAAAGTTCACGGGAGACTTTATCTGACAGCAGACGTGCACTGGCCAGGGGGATCACCAT
CCGTCGCCCGGGCGTGTCAATAATATCACTCTGTACATCCACAAACAGACGATAACGGCTCTCTCTTTTA
TAGGTGTAAACCTTAAACTGCATTTCACCAGCCCCTGTTCTCGTCAGCAAAAGAGCCGTTCATTTCAATA
AACCGGGCGACCTCAGCCATCCCTTCCTGATTTTCCGCTTTCCAGCGTTCGGCACGCAGACGACGGGCTT
CATTCTGCATGGTTGTGCTTACCAGACCGGAGATATTGACATCATATATGCCTTGAGCAACTGATAGCTG
TCGCTGTCAACTGTCACTGTAATACGCTGCTTCATAGCATACCTCTTTTTGACATACTTCGGGTATACAT
ATCAGTATATATTCTTATACCGCAAAAATCAGCGCGCAAATACGCATACTGTTATCTGGCTTTTAGTAAG
CCGGATCCACGCGTTTACGCCCCGCCCTGCCACTCATCGCAGTACTGTTGTAATTCATTAAGCATTCTGC
CGACATGGAAGCCATCACAAACGGCATGATGAACCTGAATCGCCAGCGGCATCAGCACCTTGTCGCCTTG
CGTATAATATTTGCCCATGGTGAAAACGGGGGCGAAGAAGTTGTCCATATTGGCCACGTTTAAATCAAAA
CTGGTGAAACTCACCCAGGGATTGGCTGAGACTAAAAACATATTCTCAATAAACCCTTTAGGGAAATAGG
CCAGGTTTTCACCGTAACACGCCACATCTTGCGAATATATGTGTAGAAACTGCCGGAAATCGTCGTGGTA
TTCACTCCAGAGCGATGAAAACGTTTCAGTTTGCTCATGGAAAACGGTGTAACAAGGGTGAACACTATCC
CATATCACCAGCTCACCGTCTTTCATTGCCATACGGAATTCCGGATGAGCATTCATCAGGCGGGCAAGAA
TGTGAATAAAGGCCGGATAAAACTTGTGCTTATTTTTCTTTACGGTCTTTAAAAAGGCCGTAATATCCAG
CTGAACGGTCTGGTTATAGGTACATTGAGCAACTGACTGAAATGCCTCAAAATGTTCTTTACGATGCCAT
TGGGATATATCAACGGTGGTATATCCAGTGATTTTTTTCTCCATTTTAGCTTCCTTAGCTCCTGAAAATC
TCGACGGATCCTAACTCAAAATCCACACATTATACGAGCCGGAAGCATAAAGTGTAAAGCCTGGGGTGCC
TAATGCGGCCGCGGTCTCAGTATAGAGACGCTGCAGGCATGCGACGTCGGGCCCTCTAGAGGATCCCCGG
GTACCGCGAATTCAATTCGGCGTTAATTCAGTACATTAAAAACGTCCGCAATGTGTTATTAAGTTGTCTA
AGCGTCAATTTGTTTACACCACAATATATCCTGCCACCAGCCAGCCAACAGCTCCCCGACCGGCAGCTCG
GCACAAAATCACCACTCGATACAGGCAGCCCATCAGTCCGGGACGGCGTCAGCGGGAGAGCCGTTGTAAG
GCGGCAGACTTTGCTCATGTTACCGATGCTATTCGGAAGAACGGCAACTAAGCTGCCGGGTTTGAAACAC
GGATGATCTCGCGGAGGGTAGCATGTTGATTGTAACGATGACAGAGCGTTGCTGCCTGTGATCAATTCGG
GCACGAACCCAGTGGACATAAGCCTGTTCGGTTCGTAAGCTGTAATGCAAGTAGCGTATGCGCTCACGCA
ACTGGTCCAGAACCTTGACCGAACGCAGCGGTGGTAACGGCGCAGTGGCGGTTTTCATGGCTTGTTATGA
CTGTTTTTTTGGGGTACAGTCTATGCCTCGGGCATCCAAGCAGCAAGCGCGTTACGCCGTGGGTCGATGT
TTGATGTTATGGAGCAGCAACGATGTTACGCAGCAGGGCAGTCGCCCTAAAACAAAGTTAAACATCATGG
GGGAAGCGGTGATCGCCGAAGTATCGACTCAACTATCAGAGGTAGTTGGCGTCATCGAGCGCCATCTCGA
ACCGACGTTGCTGGCCGTACATTTGTACGGCTCCGCAGTGGATGGCGGCCTGAAGCCACACAGTGATATT
GATTTGCTGGTTACGGTGACCGTAAGGCTTGATGAAACAACGCGGCGAGCTTTGATCAACGACCTTTTGG
AAACTTCGGCTTCCCCTGGAGAGAGCGAGATTCTCCGCGCTGTAGAAGTCACCATTGTTGTGCACGACGA
CATCATTCCGTGGCGTTATCCAGCTAAGCGCGAACTGCAATTTGGAGAATGGCAGCGCAATGACATTCTT
GCAGGTATCTTCGAGCCAGCCACGATCGACATTGATCTGGCTATCTTGCTGACAAAAGCAAGAGAACATA
GCGTTGCCTTGGTAGGTCCAGCGGCGGAGGAACTCTTTGATCCGGTTCCTGAACAGGATCTATTTGAGGC
GCTAAATGAAACCTTAACGCTATGGAACTCGCCGCCCGACTGGGCTGGCGATGAGCGAAATGTAGTGCTT
ACGTTGTCCCGCATTTGGTACAGCGCAGTAACCGGCAAAA
